Addgene plasmid #112570: pExp-MsyB
Purpose: (Empty Backbone) Used for expression of protein in E. coli as TEV cleavable N-terminual 8His and MsyB (acidic protein MsyB from E. coli) fusions with optional C-terminal StrepII-tag
Depositing lab: Marko Hyvönen. Depositing organization: University of Cambridge.
Backbone
  Vector backbone: pOP2S
  Vector type: Bacterial Expression
  Tag / fusion protein: 8His (N terminal on backbone); Strep tag (C terminal on backbone)
Growth in bacteria
  Bacterial resistance: Ampicillin, 100 μg/mL
  Growth temperature: 37°C
  Growth strain: DH5alpha
  Copy number: High Copy
Gene/Insert
  Gene/Insert name: None
  Tag / fusion protein: 8His (N terminal on backbone); Strep tag (C terminal on backbone)
Terms and licenses: Academic/Nonprofit Terms; Industry Terms: Not Available to Industry
Depositor comments: Contains N-terminal 8xHis, fusion partner: MsyB (acidic protein MsyB from E. coli, UniProtKB: P25738, PMID: 17374413) followed by TEV protease cleavage site, optional C-terminal StrepII-tag. Cloning of GOI between BsaI and XhoI or HindIII
How to cite: pExp-MsyB was a gift from Marko Hyvönen (Addgene plasmid # 112570 ; http://n2t.net/addgene:112570 ; RRID:Addgene_112570)
