[The description below was written by a language model from this plasmid's Addgene catalogue record and pLannotate feature annotations shown in this document.]
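Description:
pExp-MsyB is an empty bacterial expression backbone derived from pOP2S, designed for producing recombinant proteins in E. coli as fusions to the acidic E. coli protein MsyB. It is maintained as a high-copy plasmid through a ColE1/pMB1-type origin and selected with ampicillin via the β-lactamase gene. The annotation also picks up short remnants of f1/M13 origins, bom, rop, lacZα and a pUC-type polylinker. These are fragments carried over from earlier vectors and are unlikely to be functional.

The expression cassette is a T7 promoter followed directly by a lac operator and the phage T7 gene 10 ribosome binding site. A full-length lacI gene under the lacIq promoter on the same plasmid supplies repressor. Transcription is therefore held off until induction with IPTG, and it requires a host that supplies T7 RNA polymerase. The open reading frame begins with an 8xHis tag, continues through MsyB, and ends in a TEV protease recognition site. The cloning position lies just after that site, followed by a Strep-tag II sequence and the T7 terminator. According to the depositor, the gene of interest is inserted between BsaI and either XhoI or HindIII, and the C-terminal StrepII tag is optional. The record does not say which of the two downstream sites retains the tag.

The resulting protein can be captured by metal-affinity chromatography through the His tag, and the His-MsyB portion can then be removed with TEV protease. Highly acidic partners such as MsyB are generally used to improve the solubility of difficult targets. The optional Strep tag offers a second affinity step that selects for full-length product.
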