Features (pLannotate 1.2.2; 24 found; start..end, strand, type, name):
      1..19      +  promoter       T7 promoter: promoter for bacteriophage T7 RNA polymerase
     19..43      +  protein_bind   lac operator: The lac repressor binds to the lac operator to inhibit transcription in E. coli. This inhibition can be relieved by adding lactose or isopropyl-β-D-thiogalactopyranoside (IPTG). lac repressor encoded by lacI
     56..78      +  RBS            RBS: efficient ribosome binding site from bacteriophage T7 gene 10 (Olins and Rangwala, 1989)
     92..115     +  CDS            8xHis: 8xHis affinity tag
    131..499     +  CDS            msyB: MSYB_ECOLI - Protein predicted: Swiss-Prot protein existence level 4. Could participate in the normal pathway of protein export. From Escherichia coli (strain K12).
    509..526     +  CDS            TEV site (fragment): tobacco etch virus (TEV) protease recognition and cleavage site
    552..574     +  CDS            Strep-Tag II (fragment): peptide that binds Strep-Tactin®, an engineered form of streptavidin
    589..607     -  promoter       SP6 promoter: promoter for bacteriophage SP6 RNA polymerase
    622..671     +  CDS            SET1 (fragment): solubility-enhancement tag derived from T7 phage gene 10B
    679..726     +  terminator     T7 terminator: transcription terminator for bacteriophage T7 RNA polymerase
    755..821     +  CDS            lacZα (fragment): LacZα fragment of β-galactosidase; lacZ fragment
    825..1046    -  rep_origin     M13 ori (fragment) (sequence partly withheld): M13 bacteriophage origin of replication; arrow indicates direction of (+) strand synthesis
   1047..1067    -  misc_feature   MCS (fragment): pUC18/19 multiple cloning site
   1066..1084    -  promoter       lac UV5 promoter (fragment): E. coli lac promoter with an "up" mutation
   1099..1120    -  protein_bind   CAP binding site: CAP binding activates transcription in the presence of cAMP. E. coli catabolite activator protein
   1133..2215    -  CDS            lacI: lac repressor; lacI; The lac repressor binds to the lac operator to inhibit transcription in E. coli. This inhibition can be relieved by adding lactose or isopropyl-β-D-thiogalactopyranoside (IPTG).
   2216..2293    -  promoter       lacIq promoter: lacI (mutant); In the lacIq allele, a single base change in the promoter boosts expression of the lacI gene about 10-fold.
   2308..2538    -  rep_origin     f1 ori (fragment) (sequence partly withheld): f1 bacteriophage origin of replication; arrow indicates direction of (+) strand synthesis
   2539..2638    -  misc_feature   bom (fragment): basis of mobility region from pBR322
   2740..2775    -  CDS            rop (fragment): Rop protein, which maintains plasmids at low copy number; rop
   2870..2974    +  promoter       AmpR promoter: bla
   2975..3835    +  CDS            AmpR: β-lactamase; bla; confers resistance to ampicillin, carbenicillin, and related antibiotics
   4006..4594    +  rep_origin     ori: high-copy-number ColE1/pMB1/pBR322/pUC origin of replication
   4777..4833    +  CDS            lacI (fragment): lac repressor; lacI; The lac repressor binds to the lac operator to inhibit transcription in E. coli. This inhibition can be relieved by adding lactose or isopropyl-β-D-thiogalactopyranoside (IPTG).
>Addgene plasmid #112570 | pExp-MsyB | addgene full sequence | sequence record 255699 | Addgene NGS Result
TAATACGACTCACTATAGGGAATTGTGAGCGGATAACAATTCCTCTAGAAATAATTTTGTTTAACTTTAA
GAAGGAGATATATCCATGAATCACCATCACCATCACCATCACCATTCTGGCACTAGTGGCACCATGTACG
CAACGCTTGAAGAAGCCATTGACGCTGCACGCGAAGAATTTCTTGCAGACAACCCCGGCATCGACGCCGA
AGATGCGAATGTGCAACAGTTCAATGCCCAAAAATACGTTTTGCAGGACGGCGACATCATGTGGCAAGTT
GAGTTTTTTGCCGACGAAGGGGAAGAAGGTGAATGTTTACCTATGCTTAGCGGTGAAGCCGCGCAAAGTG
TTTTTGATGGCGACTATGATGAGATAGAGATACGCCAGGAGTGGCAGGAAGAGAATACATTACATGAATG
GGACGAGGGGGAATTTCAGCTTGAGCCACCGCTGGATACCGAGGAAGGACGCGCAGCAGCTGATGAGTGG
GATGAACGTAGCGGTACCGAAAACCTGTACTTCCAGTGAGACCTTAATTAACTCGAGCGCATGGAGCCAC
CCGCAGTTCGAAAAATAAGCTTGAGTATTCTATAGTGTCACCTAAATCCCAGCTTGATCCGGCTGCTAAC
AAAGCCCGAAAGGAAGCTGAGTTGGCTGCTGCCACCGCTGAGCAATAACTAGCATAACCCCTTGGGGCCT
CTAAACGGGTCTTGAGGGGTTTTTTGCTGAAAGGAGGAACTATATCCGGATAACCTGGCGTAATAGCGAA
GAGGCCCGCACCGATCGCCCTTCCCAACAGTTGCGCAGCCTGAATGGCGAATGGAAATTGTAAGCGTTAA
TATTTTGTTAAAATTCGCGTTAAATTTTTGTTAAATCAGCTCATTTTTTAACCAATAGGCCGAAATCGGC
AAAATCCCTTATAAATCAAAAGAATAGACCGAGATAGGGT
[37 nt withheld, positions 951-987]
AAAGAACGTGGACTCCAACGTCAAAGG
[32 nt withheld, positions 1015-1046]
AGCTTGCATGCCTGCAGGTCGGAAGCATAAAGTGTAAAGCCTGGGGTGCCTAATGAGTGAGCTAACTTAC
ATTAATTGCGTTGCGCTCACTGCCCGCTTTCCAGTCGGGAAACCTGTCGTGCCAGCTGCATTAATGAATC
GGCCAACGCGCGGGGAGAGGCGGTTTGCGTATTGGGCGCCAGGGTGGTTTTTCTTTTCACCAGTGAGACG
GGCAACAGCTGATTGCCCTTCACCGCCTGGCCCTGAGAGAGTTGCAGCAAGCGGTCCACGCTGGTTTGCC
CCAGCAGGCGAAAATCCTGTTTGATGGTGGTTAACGGCGGGATATAACATGAGCTGTCTTCGGTATCGTC
GTATCCCACTACCGAGATATCCGCACCAACGCGCAGCCCGGACTCGGTAATGGCGCGCATTGCGCCCAGC
GCCATCTGATCGTTGGCAACCAGCATCGCAGTGGGAACGATGCCCTCATTCAGCATTTGCATGGTTTGTT
GAAAACCGGACATGGCACTCCAGTCGCCTTCCCGTTCCGCTATCGGCTGAATTTGATTGCGAGTGAGATA
TTTATGCCAGCCAGCCAGACGCAGACGCGCCGAGACAGAACTTAATGGGCCCGCTAACAGCGCGATTTGC
TGGTGACCCAATGCGACCAGATGCTCCACGCCCAGTCGCGTACCGTCTTCATGGGAGAAAATAATACTGT
TGATGGGTGTCTGGTCAGAGACATCAAGAAATAACGCCGGAACATTAGTGCAGGCAGCTTCCACAGCAAT
GGCATCCTGGTCATCCAGCGGATAGTTAATGATCAGCCCACTGACGCGTTGCGCGAGAAGATTGTGCACC
GCCGCTTTACAGGCTTCGACGCCGCTTCGTTCTACCATCGACACCACCACGCTGGCACCCAGTTGATCGG
CGCGAGATTTAATCGCCGCGACAATTTGCGACGGCGCGTGCAGGGCCAGACTGGAGGTGGCAACGCCAAT
CAGCAACGACTGTTTGCCCGCCAGTTGTTGTGCCACGCGGTTGGGAATGTAATTCAGCTCCGCCATCGCC
GCTTCCACTTTTTCCCGCGTTTTCGCAGAAACGTGGCTGGCCTGGTTCACCACGCGGGAAACGGTCTGAT
AAGAGACACCGGCATACTCTGCGACATCGTATAACGTTACTGGTTTCACATTCACCACCCTGAATTGACT
CTCTTCCGGGCGCTATCATGCCATACCGCGAAAGGTTTTGCACCATTCGATGGTGTCGGCGAGCTCGAAT
TGTGAACCATCACCCT
[91 nt withheld, positions 2323-2413]
G
[124 nt withheld, positions 2415-2538]
CCTGATGCGGTATTTTCTCCTTACGCATCTGTGCGGTATTTCACACCGCATATGGTGCACTCTCAGTACA
ATCTGCTCTGATGCCGCATAGTTAAGCCAGCCCCGACACCCGCCAACACCCGCTGACGCGCCCTGACGGG
CTTGTCTGCTCCCGGCATCCGCTTACAGACAAGCTGTGACCGTCTCCGGGAGCTGCATGTGTCAGAGGTT
TTCACCGTCATCACCGAAACGCGCGAGACGAAAGGGCCTCGTGATACGCCTATTTTTATAGGTTAATGTC
ATGATAATAATGGTTTCTTAGACGTCAGGTGGCACTTTTCGGGGAAATGTGCGCGGAACCCCTATTTGTT
TATTTTTCTAAATACATTCAAATATGTATCCGCTCATGAGACAATAACCCTGATAAATGCTTCAATAATA
TTGAAAAAGGAAGAGTATGAGTATTCAACATTTCCGTGTCGCCCTTATTCCCTTTTTTGCGGCATTTTGC
CTTCCTGTTTTTGCTCACCCAGAAACGCTGGTGAAAGTAAAAGATGCTGAAGATCAGTTGGGTGCACGAG
TGGGTTACATCGAACTGGATCTCAACAGCGGTAAGATCCTTGAGAGTTTTCGCCCCGAAGAACGTTTTCC
AATGATGAGCACTTTTAAAGTTCTGCTATGTGGCGCGGTATTATCCCGTATTGACGCCGGGCAAGAGCAA
CTCGGTCGCCGCATACACTATTCTCAGAATGACTTGGTTGAGTACTCACCAGTCACAGAAAAGCATCTTA
CGGATGGCATGACAGTAAGAGAATTATGCAGTGCTGCCATAACCATGAGTGATAACACTGCGGCCAACTT
ACTTCTGACAACGATCGGAGGACCGAAGGAGCTAACCGCTTTTTTGCACAACATGGGGGATCATGTAACT
CGCCTTGATCGTTGGGAACCGGAGCTGAATGAAGCCATACCAAACGACGAGCGTGACACCACGATGCCTG
TAGCAATGGCAACAACGTTGCGCAAACTATTAACTGGCGAACTACTTACTCTAGCTTCCCGGCAACAATT
AATAGACTGGATGGAGGCGGATAAAGTTGCAGGACCACTTCTGCGCTCGGCCCTTCCGGCTGGCTGGTTT
ATTGCTGATAAATCTGGAGCCGGTGAGCGTGGTTCTCGCGGTATCATTGCAGCACTGGGGCCAGATGGTA
AGCCCTCCCGTATCGTAGTTATCTACACGACGGGGAGTCAGGCAACTATGGATGAACGAAATAGACAGAT
CGCTGAGATAGGTGCCTCACTGATTAAGCATTGGTAACTGTCAGACCAAGTTTACTCATATATACTTTAG
ATTGATTTAAAACTTCATTTTTAATTTAAAAGGATCTAGGTGAAGATCCTTTTTGATAATCTCATGACCA
AAATCCCTTAACGTGAGTTTTCGTTCCACTGAGCGTCAGACCCCGTAGAAAAGATCAAAGGATCTTCTTG
AGATCCTTTTTTTCTGCGCGTAATCTGCTGCTTGCAAACAAAAAAACCACCGCTACCAGCGGTGGTTTGT
TTGCCGGATCAAGAGCTACCAACTCTTTTTCCGAAGGTAACTGGCTTCAGCAGAGCGCAGATACCAAATA
CTGTTCTTCTAGTGTAGCCGTAGTTAGGCCACCACTTCAAGAACTCTGTAGCACCGCCTACATACCTCGC
TCTGCTAATCCTGTTACCAGTGGCTGCTGCCAGTGGCGATAAGTCGTGTCTTACCGGGTTGGACTCAAGA
CGATAGTTACCGGATAAGGCGCAGCGGTCGGGCTGAACGGGGGGTTCGTGCACACAGCCCAGCTTGGAGC
GAACGACCTACACCGAACTGAGATACCTACAGCGTGAGCTATGAGAAAGCGCCACGCTTCCCGAAGGGAG
AAAGGCGGACAGGTATCCGGTAAGCGGCAGGGTCGGAACAGGAGAGCGCACGAGGGAGCTTCCAGGGGGA
AACGCCTGGTATCTTTATAGTCCTGTCGGGTTTCGCCACCTCTGACTTGAGCGTCGATTTTTGTGATGCT
CGTCAGGGGGGCGGAGCCTATGGAAAAACGCCAGCAACGCGGCCTTTTTACGGTTCCTGGCCTTTTGCTG
GCCTTTTGCTCACATGTTCTTTCCTGCGTTATCCCCTGATTCTGTGGATAACCGTATTACCGCCTTTGAG
TGAGCTGATACCGCTCGCCGCAGCCGAACGACCGAGCGCAGCGAGTCAGTGAGCGAGGAAGCGGAAGAGC
GCCCAATACGCAAACCGCCTCTCCCCGCGCGTTGGCCGATTCATTAATGCAGCTGAT
